>Addgene plasmid #223526 | hTph2p-Luc | addgene full sequence | sequence record 443488 | Addgene NGS Result
TACATGATCCCCCATGTTGTGCAAAAAAGCGGTTAGCTCCTTCGGTCCTCCGATCGTTGTCAGAAGTAAG
TTGGCCGCAGTGTTATCACTCATGGTTATGGCAGCACTGCATAATTCTCTTACTGTCATGCCATCCGTAA
GATGCTTTTCTGTGACTGGTGAGTACTCAACCAAGTCATTCTGAGAATAGTGTATGCGGCGACCGAGTTG
CTCTTGCCCGGCGTCAATACGGGATAATACCGCGCCACATAGCAGAACTTTAAAAGTGCTCATCATTGGA
AAACGTTCTTCGGGGCGAAAACTCTCAAGGATCTTACCGCTGTTGAGATCCAGTTCGATGTAACCCACTC
GTGCACCCAACTGATCTTCAGCATCTTTTACTTTCACCAGCGTTTCTGGGTGAGCAAAAACAGGAAGGCA
AAATGCCGCAAAAAAGGGAATAAGGGCGACACGGAAATGTTGAATACTCATACTCTTCCTTTTTCAATAT
TATTGAAGCATTTATCAGGGTTATTGTCTCATGAGCGGATACATATTTGAATGTATTTAGAAAAATAAAC
AAATAGGGGTTCCGCGCACATTTCCCCGAAAAGTGCCACCTGACGTCTAAGAAACCATTATTATCATGAC
ATTAACCTATAAAAATAGGCGTATCACGAGGCCCTTTTGTCTCGCGCGTTTCGGTGATGACGGTGAAAAC
CTCTGACACATGCAGCTCCCGGAGACTGTCACAGCTTGTCTGTAAGCGGATGCCGGGAGCAGACAAGCCC
GTCAGGGCGCGTCAGCGGGTGTTGGCGGGTGTCGGGGCTGGCTTAACTATGCGGCATCAGAGCAGATTGT
ACTGAGAGTGCACCATATGCGGTGTGAAATACCGCACAGATGCGTAAGGAGAAAATACCGCATCAGGCGC
CATTCGCCATTCAGGCTGCGCAACTGTTGGGAAGGGCGATCGGTGCGGGCCTCTTCGCTATTACGCCAGC
TGGCGAAAGGGGGATGTGCTGCAAGGCGATTAAGTTGGGTAACGCCAGGGTTTTCCCAGTCACGACGTTG
TAAAACGACGGCCAGTGAATTGACGCGTATTGGGATGGTACCATTTGAGCCTTTAGGGTATTCTGTCATG
TAAAGTGCGTTGCTTCTAAGTCTTCTTCATTGATAGCTTAAGGTTCAGCTTTCCCATGACTGCAAAGCCT
TTGATCAGTTTTTTCTTCTTTCAAGCTGCTAATTTTTTGTTGCCATTGTTTTCCAACTTATGCGACTCTT
GTGTACCTTGAAAAGGAATTTTTTATCTTGTTTTAATAGGGTTTCCAGGGTGAGCAAAAGTAGTTAAATC
TTTAATATTCTAAATATATATTATAAATAAATTACTTTTAATATCTTTTTTTCCCTCATTTCCACATCCA
AGCAGGGACACTATCTAGTGGATTTTATCCCTTCACATCTCTGGTTCTTTCATTACATCTCAGTAACATT
AGCTACTATTATTGTCATTAGTTCATTTGCCTTATTTAAACTTGCTTCTCCTATTAGCTGATTAGAGCTG
ACCCTTACAGAAAATGTAAGCCAAATAATATTTTCAGAATTAGATCAATTAATAATTATGTCTCTTCAAG
ACTCCAGAAACAATTAAACTTCAGTCAATATTAGTTCATCCCGACTTGTTTTGAAATTTTTTTTCTATAT
AGACAAGCAGTGCCAGCACCAGATTTTGTTTAGATTTTCAGTCAAACAAGCACATTTGGTCAAGAGTTTT
TCATTCTTCAGGAGATTGGTAACATTTTCCTGTGGCCTGGTGAATTTTATGACTTTCTAAGGTTTGAATA
GTAAGAATATTGATTAATCTATGCATGTCAAGTTGCTGGATTTGATCTAGTTGACATTGATATTTGACAG
TATGTTTAGTCATTAAAAGCTCAAATGTCATAGTACTCTTAACCTCTGCTTTCTCCTCACCACATAACGC
ACAGATCTCGTATATTTAAGTAGCACTTTTTATATGAAAGGGTCATGTCAAAGATTAAATTTCCATGATT
TCCAGTAGAGAGAAAAACCACAAGAGTATTAAAATGAATGGCTGATATATGGGAATCTAGTTTCCTTTTA
TTTCTCATTTAGTAAGGAAGATTCCAGGATTAGTATCTGAGCTATATGTAATCTACATGTGGCTAAATTG
AACCCTTACCTTTCCTTTGCAATACATTTTCCTCCATATAACTCTGCATAGAGGCATCACAGGATTAAGA
AGAAGCCCTTTTATGAAAGCCATTACACATATATACACTCACACATTTGCATGCACAAAATTAGAATATG
TCAAGTCAGAAAAAGCTTATTAACATAAAATGGAGTTGGTCAATGAGTAAAAAAAATATGCTGATGGGAG
GGATAAGATCTAGTGTTCGGGAGCACAATAATTTATTTTCTTTTGTATTTTAAAATAACTGGAAGAGTGG
AATTGGAATGTTTCTAACACAAAAAGAAATGATAAATGCTTGAGGCAATGGATATCTTGATTACCTTATT
TGATCATTACACATTGTACGCTTGTGTCAAAATATCACATGTGCCTTATAAATGTGTACAACTATTAGTT
ATCCATAAAAATTAAAAATTAAAAAATCCGTAAAATGGTTTAAGCATTCAGCAGTGCTGATCTTTCTTAA
ATTATTTTTCTAATTTTGGAAAGAAAGCACAAAATCTTTGAATTCACAATTGCTTAAAGACTGAGGTTAA
CTTGCCAGTGGCAGGCTTGAGAGATGAGAGAACTAACGTCAGAGGATAGATGGTTTCTTGTACAAATAAC
ACCCCCTTATGTATTGTTCTCCACCACCCCCGCCCAAAAAGCTACTCGACCTATGAAACAAATCACACTA
TGAGCACAGATAACCCCAGGCTTCAGGTCTGTAATCTGACTGTGGCCATCGGCAACCAGAAATGAGTTTC
TTTCTAATCAGTCTTGCATCAGTCTCCAGTCATTCATATAAAGGAGCCCGGGGATGGGAGGATTCGCATT
GCTCTTCAGCACCAGGGTTCTGGACAGCGCCCCAAGCAGGCAGCTGATCGCACGCCCCTTCCTCTCAATC
TCGAGATCTGCGATCTAAGTAAGCTTGGCATTCCGGTACTGTTGGTAAAGCCACCATGGAAGACGCCAAA
AACATAAAGAAAGGCCCGGCGCCATTCTATCCGCTGGAAGATGGAACCGCTGGAGAGCAACTGCATAAGG
CTATGAAGAGATACGCCCTGGTTCCTGGAACAATTGCTTTTACAGATGCACATATCGAGGTGGACATCAC
TTACGCTGAGTACTTCGAAATGTCCGTTCGGTTGGCAGAAGCTATGAAACGATATGGGCTGAATACAAAT
CACAGAATCGTCGTATGCAGTGAAAACTCTCTTCAATTCTTTATGCCGGTGTTGGGCGCGTTATTTATCG
GAGTTGCAGTTGCGCCCGCGAACGACATTTATAATGAACGTGAATTGCTCAACAGTATGGGCATTTCGCA
GCCTACCGTGGTGTTCGTTTCCAAAAAGGGGTTGCAAAAAATTTTGAACGTGCAAAAAAAGCTCCCAATC
ATCCAAAAAATTATTATCATGGATTCTAAAACGGATTACCAGGGATTTCAGTCGATGTACACGTTCGTCA
CATCTCATCTACCTCCCGGTTTTAATGAATACGATTTTGTGCCAGAGTCCTTCGATAGGGACAAGACAAT
TGCACTGATCATGAACTCCTCTGGATCTACTGGTCTGCCTAAAGGTGTCGCTCTGCCTCATAGAACTGCC
TGCGTGAGATTCTCGCATGCCAGAGATCCTATTTTTGGCAATCAAATCATTCCGGATACTGCGATTTTAA
GTGTTGTTCCATTCCATCACGGTTTTGGAATGTTTACTACACTCGGATATTTGATATGTGGATTTCGAGT
CGTCTTAATGTATAGATTTGAAGAAGAGCTGTTTCTGAGGAGCCTTCAGGATTACAAGATTCAAAGTGCG
CTGCTGGTGCCAACCCTATTCTCCTTCTTCGCCAAAAGCACTCTGATTGACAAATACGATTTATCTAATT
TACACGAAATTGCTTCTGGTGGCGCTCCCCTCTCTAAGGAAGTCGGGGAAGCGGTTGCCAAGAGGTTCCA
TCTGCCAGGTATCAGGCAAGGATATGGGCTCACTGAGACTACATCAGCTATTCTGATTACACCCGAGGGG
GATGATAAACCGGGCGCGGTCGGTAAAGTTGTTCCATTTTTTGAAGCGAAGGTTGTGGATCTGGATACCG
GGAAAACGCTGGGCGTTAATCAAAGAGGCGAACTGTGTGTGAGAGGTCCTATGATTATGTCCGGTTATGT
AAACAATCCGGAAGCGACCAACGCCTTGATTGACAAGGATGGATGGCTACATTCTGGAGACATAGCTTAC
TGGGACGAAGACGAACACTTCTTCATCGTTGACCGCCTGAAGTCTCTGATTAAGTACAAAGGCTATCAGG
TGGCTCCCGCTGAATTGGAATCCATCTTGCTCCAACACCCCAACATCTTCGACGCAGGTGTCGCAGGTCT
TCCCGACGATGACGCCGGTGAACTTCCCGCCGCCGTTGTTGTTTTGGAGCACGGAAAGACGATGACGGAA
AAAGAGATCGTGGATTACGTCGCCAGTCAAGTAACAACCGCGAAAAAGTTGCGCGGAGGAGTTGTGTTTG
TGGACGAAGTACCGAAAGGTCTTACCGGAAAACTCGACGCAAGAAAAATCAGAGAGATCCTCATAAAGGC
CAAGAAGGGCGGAAAGATCGCCGTGTAATTCTAGAGTCGGGGCGGCCGGCCGCTTCGAGCAGACATGATA
AGATACATTGATGAGTTTGGACAAACCACAACTAGAATGCAGTGAAAAAAATGCTTTATTTGTGAAATTT
GTGATGCTATTGCTTTATTTGTAACCATTATAAGCTGCAATAAACAAGTTAACAACAACAATTGCATTCA
TTTTATGTTTCAGGTTCAGGGGGAGGTGTGGGAGGTTTTTTAAAGCAAGTAAAACCTCTACAAATGTGGT
AAAATCGATAAGGATCCGTCGACCGTCGAGATCCCAATGGCGCGCCGAGCTTGGCGTAATCATGGTCATA
GCTGTTTCCTGTGTGAAATTGTTATCCGCTCACAATTCCACACAACATACGAGCCGGAAGCATAAAGTGT
AAAGCCTGGGGTGCCTAATGAGTGAGCTAACTCACATTAATTGCGTTGCGCTCACTGCCCGCTTTCCAGT
CGGGAAACCTGTCGTGCCAGCTGCATTAATGAATCGGCCAACGCGCGGGGAGAGGCGGTTTGCGTATTGG
GCGCTGTTCCGCTTCCTCGCTCACTGACTCGCTGCGCTCGGTCGTTCGGCTGCGGCGAGCGGTATCAGCT
CACTCAAAGGCGGTAATACGGTTATCCACAGAATCAGGGGATAACGCAGGAAAGAACATGTGAGCAAAAG
GCCAGCAAAAGGCCAGGAACCGTAAAAAGGCCGCGTTGCTGGCGTTTTTCCATAGGCTCCGCCCCCCTGA
CGAGCATCACAAAAATCGACGCTCAAGTCAGAGGTGGCGAAACCCGACAGGACTATAAAGATACCAGGCG
TTTCCCCCTGGAAGCTCCCTCGTGCGCTCTCCTGTTCCGACCCTGCCGCTTACCGGATACCTGTCCGCCT
TTCTCCCTTCGGGAAGCGTGGCGCTTTCTCATAGCTCACGCTGTAGGTATCTCAGTTCGGTGTAGGTCGT
TCGCTCCAAGCTGGGCTGTGTGCACGAACCCCCCGTTCAGCCCGACCGCTGCGCCTTATCCGGTAACTAT
CGTCTTGAGTCCAACCCGGTAAGACACGACTTATCGCCACTGGCAGCAGCCACTGGTAACAGGATTAGCA
GAGCGAGGTATGTAGGCGGTGCTACAGAGTTCTTGAAGTGGTGGCCTAACTACGGCTACACTAGAAGAAC
AGTATTTGGTATCTGCGCTCTGCTGAAGCCAGTTACCTTCGGAAAAAGAGTTGGTAGCTCTTGATCCGGC
AAACAAACCACCGCTGGTAGCGGTGGTTTTTTTGTTTGCAAGCAGCAGATTACGCGCAGAAAAAAAGGAT
CTCAAGAAGATCCTTTGATCTTTTCTACGGGGTCTGACGCTCAGTGGAACGAAAACTCACGTTAAGGGAT
TTTGGTCATGAGATTATCAAAAAGGATCTTCACCTAGATCCTTTTAAATTAAAAATGAAGTTTTAAATCA
ATCTAAAGTATATATGAGTAAACTTGGTCTGACAGTTACCAATGCTTAATCAGTGAGGCACCTATCTCAG
CGATCTGTCTATTTCGTTCATCCATAGTTGCCTGACTCCCCGTCGTGTAGATAACTACGATACGGGAGGG
CTTACCATCTGGCCCCAGTGCTGCAATGATACCGCGAGAACCACGCTCACCGGCTCCAGATTTATCAGCA
ATAAACCAGCCAGCCGGAAGGGCCGAGCGCAGAAGTGGTCCTGCAACTTTATCCGCCTCCATCCAGTCTA
TTAATTGTTGCCGGGAAGCTAGAGTAAGTAGTTCGCCAGTTAATAGTTTGCGCAACGTTGTTGCCATTGC
TACAGGCATCGTGGTGTCACGCTCGTCGTTTGGTATGGCTTCATTCAGCTCCGGTTCCCAACGATCAAGG
CGAGT
Features (pLannotate 1.2.2; 13 found; start..end, strand, type, name):
    472..576     -  promoter       AmpR promoter: bla
    671..706     +  CDS            rop (fragment): Rop protein, which maintains plasmids at low copy number; rop
    808..907     +  misc_feature   bom (fragment): basis of mobility region from pBR322
    913..1070    -  CDS            lacZα (fragment): LacZα fragment of β-galactosidase; lacZ fragment
   3136..4788    +  CDS            luciferase: firefly luciferase; luc+; enhanced luc+ version of the luciferase gene
   4829..4950    -  polyA_signal   SV40 poly(A) signal: SV40 polyadenylation signal
   4973..5041    -  CDS            large T antigen (fragment): large T antigen from SV40 (simian virus 40)
   5129..5145    -  protein_bind   lac operator: The lac repressor binds to the lac operator to inhibit transcription in E. coli. This inhibition can be relieved by adding lactose or isopropyl-β-D-thiogalactopyranoside (IPTG). lac repressor encoded by lacI
   5153..5183    -  promoter       lac promoter: promoter for the E. coli lac operon
   5198..5219    -  protein_bind   CAP binding site: CAP binding activates transcription in the presence of cAMP. E. coli catabolite activator protein
   5232..5324    -  CDS            lacI (fragment): lac repressor; lacI; The lac repressor binds to the lac operator to inhibit transcription in E. coli. This inhibition can be relieved by adding lactose or isopropyl-β-D-thiogalactopyranoside (IPTG).
   5507..6095    -  rep_origin     ori: high-copy-number ColE1/pMB1/pBR322/pUC origin of replication
   6266..471     -  CDS            AmpR (across the origin): β-lactamase; bla; confers resistance to ampicillin, carbenicillin, and related antibiotics
