[The description below was written by a language model from this plasmid's Addgene catalogue record and pLannotate feature annotations shown in this document.]
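Description:
hTph2p-Luc is a 6,655-nt promoter-reporter plasmid in which firefly luciferase expression is placed under the control of the human TPH2 (tryptophan hydroxylase 2) promoter. It is built on the pUC-GW-Amp cloning backbone, with the insert produced by gene synthesis, and is catalogued as a mammalian expression/luciferase vector. Propagation in E. coli relies on a high-copy ColE1/pUC-type origin of replication and an ampicillin resistance gene (β-lactamase with its own bla promoter). The backbone also carries typical pUC remnants: a lacZα fragment, the lac promoter, lac operator and CAP binding site, plus short fragments annotated as lacI, rop and bom. These are cloning-vector leftovers and play no role in the reporter function.

The annotated payload consists of the enhanced luc+ version of the firefly luciferase coding sequence followed by an SV40 polyadenylation signal (with a small adjoining fragment of SV40 large T antigen sequence) for transcript processing in mammalian cells. The feature table does not annotate the TPH2 promoter itself, but an unannotated stretch of roughly 2 kb lies between the lacZα fragment and the luciferase start, which is where the synthesized human promoter would be expected to sit. The exact boundaries of the promoter fragment relative to the TPH2 gene are not stated in the record. No mammalian selection marker is annotated, so the plasmid appears suited to transient transfection.

In use, luciferase output serves as a readout of TPH2 promoter activity. The associated publication concerns the circadian nuclear receptor REV-ERBα and serotonin synthesis in the dorsal raphe, suggesting the construct was used to test transcriptional regulation of this rate-limiting serotonin-synthesis gene.
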