Addgene plasmid #223526: hTph2p-Luc
Purpose: Firefly-luciferase reporter expression driven by human Tph2 promoter
Depositing lab: Kyungjin Kim. Depositing organization: Daegu Gyeongbuk Institute of Science and Technology. Publication: Role of the circadian nuclear receptor REV-ERBalpha in dorsal raphe serotonin synthesis in mood regulation. Park I, Choi M, Kim J, Jang S, Kim D, Kim J, Choe Y, Geum D, Yu SW, Choi JW, Moon C, Choe HK, Son GH, Kim K. Commun Biol. 2024 Aug 15;7(1):998. doi: 10.1038/s42003-024-06647-y. PubMed 39147805.
Backbone
  Vector backbone: pUC-GW-Amp
  Vector type: Mammalian Expression, Luciferase
Growth in bacteria
  Bacterial resistance: Ampicillin, 100 μg/mL
  Growth temperature: 37°C
  Growth strain: DH5alpha
  Copy number: Unknown
Gene/Insert
  Gene/Insert name: Tph2 promoter
  Species: H. sapiens (human)
  Entrez Gene: TPH2 (a.k.a. ADHD7, NTPH)
  Promoter: hTph2 promoter
  Tag / fusion protein: Firefly luciferase
  Cloning method: Gene Synthesis
  Sequencing primers: 5′ gttgtaaaacgacggccagtgaa
Terms and licenses: Academic/Nonprofit Terms; Industry Terms: Not Available to Industry
How to cite: hTph2p-Luc was a gift from Kyungjin Kim (Addgene plasmid # 223526 ; http://n2t.net/addgene:223526 ; RRID:Addgene_223526)
